>Addgene plasmid #71306 | pBABEpuro-HA-p62-LIR | addgene partial sequence | sequence record 146886 | pBABE5 5'-CTTTATCCAGCCCTCAC-3'
GTACCCCTACGACGTGCCCGACTACGCCGGAGGACTCGAGGCGTCGCTCACCGTGAAGGCCTACCTTCTG
GGCAAGGAGGACGCGGCGCGCGAGATTCGCCGCTTCAGCTTCTGCTGCAGCCCCGAGCCTGAGGCGGAAG
CCGAGGCTGCGGCGGGTCCGGGACCCTGCGAGCGGCTGCTGAGCCGGGTGGCCGCCCTGTTCCCCGCGCT
GCGGCCTGGCGGCTTCCAGGCGCACTACCGCGATGAGGACGGGGACTTGGTTGCCTTTTCCAGTGACGAG
GAATTGACAATGGCCATGTCCTACGTGAAGGATGACATCTTCCGAATCTACATTAAAGAGAAAAAAGAGT
GCCGGCGGGACCACCGCCCACCGTGTGCTCAGGAGGCGCCCCGCAACATGGTGCACCCCAATGTGATCTG
CGATGGCTGCAATGGGCCTGTGGTAGGAACCCGCTACAAGTGCAGCGTCTGCCCAGACTACGACTTGTGT
AGCGTCTGCGAGGGAAAGGGCTTGCACCGGGGGCACACCAAGCTCGCATTCCCCAGCCCCTTCGGGCACC
TGTCTGAGGGCTTCTCGCACAGCCGCTGGCTCCGGAAGGTGAAACACGGACACTT
