>Addgene plasmid #71306 | pBABEpuro-HA-p62-LIR | addgene partial sequence | sequence record 146892 | pBABE3 5'-ACCCTAACTGACACACATTCC-3'
ACGGCGGGGGATGCTTTGAATACTGGATGGTGTCCAGAGCCGCTCCGATGTCATAGTTCTTGGTCTGCAG
GAGCCTGGTGAGCCAGCCGCCTTCATCAGAGAAGCCCATGGACAGCATCTGGGAGAGGGACTCAATCAGC
CGCGGGTCAGCCTCTGGCGGGAGATGTGGGTACAAGGCGGCTTCCTTCAGCCCTGCGGGTCCCTCCTGGG
AGGGGTCCAGAGAGCTTGGCCCTTCGGATTCTGGCATCTGTAGGGACTGGAGTTCACCTGTAGACGGGTC
CACTTCTTTTGAAGACAGATGGGTGGCGTCATCATCTCCTCCTGAACAGTTATCCGACTCCATCTGTTCC
TCAGGGCGCCCCTCGGACTCCAAGGCGATCTTTCTCATCTGCTCCGCCAGAGACTGCGTGGCGCCCTCAA
CATTCCCACCCGGCTTGCTGGGATCAGAGCAGCAGCTGCTTGGCTGTGAGCTGCTCTTCTCCTCTGTGCT
GGAACTCTCTGGAGAGACGGGGGTCAGGCGGCTTCTTTTCCCTCCGTGCTCCACATCGATATCAACTTCA
ATGCCCAGAGGGCTAAGGGCAGCTGCCACACTCTCCCCAACGTTCTTTAGGAAATTCACACTCGGATCCT
CCGATGGACCAGAAGCTGATTCTGCCGTGGGGCCAGGGCGGGCCTCCCCTGCACGAGGAGGACGTGGGCT
CCAGTTTCCTGGTGGACCCATTTCCCATCCTGGCCACCCGAAGTGTCCGTGTTTCACCTTCCGGAGCCAG
CGGCTGTGCGAGAAGCCCTCA
