[The description below was written by a language model from this plasmid's Addgene catalogue record.]
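Description:
pBABEpuro-HA-p62-LIR is a retroviral mammalian expression plasmid built on the pBABE-puro backbone, a Moloney murine leukemia virus-derived vector in which the insert is normally transcribed from the 5′ long terminal repeat and packaged into virus through the retroviral packaging signal when the plasmid is introduced into a packaging cell line. In bacteria it is maintained as a high-copy plasmid under ampicillin selection. Transduced mammalian cells are selected with puromycin, so the vector is suited to generating stable, integrated expression lines. No feature table accompanies this record, so the exact arrangement of LTRs, promoters and origins is inferred from the standard pBABE-puro design rather than documented here, and the cloning method and sites are not recorded.

The insert is human sequestosome-1 (SQSTM1, p62), an autophagy cargo adaptor, carrying an N-terminal HA epitope tag for detection or immunoprecipitation. It contains a tryptophan-to-alanine substitution at position 338 (W338A). As the "LIR" in the name indicates, this residue lies in the LC3-interacting region, the motif through which p62 binds LC3-family proteins on autophagosomes, so the mutant is generally used as a version of p62 impaired in that interaction. The record also notes an additional T375A difference relative to the reference protein sequence, which the depositor states should not affect function. The construct's stated purpose is retroviral expression of the W338A mutant, and the associated work concerns autophagy and proliferation driven by oncogenic PI3K in three-dimensional culture, where it would typically be compared with wild-type p62.
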