Addgene plasmid #71306: pBABEpuro-HA-p62-LIR
Purpose: Retroviral expression of p62 with W338A point mutation
Depositing lab: Jayanta Debnath. Depositing organization: University of California, San Francisco (UCSF). Publication: Autophagy restricts proliferation driven by oncogenic phosphatidylinositol 3-kinase in three-dimensional culture. Chen N, Eritja N, Lock R, Debnath J. Oncogene. 2013 May 16;32(20):2543-54. doi: 10.1038/onc.2012.277. Epub 2012 Jul 9. PubMed 22777351.
Backbone
  Vector backbone: pBABE-puro
  Backbone manufacturer: Addgene plasmid # 1764
  Backbone size w/o insert (bp): 5169
  Vector type: Mammalian Expression, Retroviral
  Selectable markers: Puromycin
Growth in bacteria
  Bacterial resistance: Ampicillin, 100 μg/mL
  Growth temperature: 37°C
  Growth strain: NEB Stable
  Copy number: High Copy
Gene/Insert
  Gene/Insert name: Sequestosome-1 (alt names: p62; SQSTM1)
  Species: H. sapiens (human)
  Mutation: Mutated Tryptophan at position 338 to Alanine (W338A)
  Entrez Gene: SQSTM1 (a.k.a. A170, DMRV, EBIAP, FTDALS3, NADGP, OSIL, PDB3, ZIP3, p60, p62, p62B)
  Tag / fusion protein: HA (N terminal on insert)
  Cloning method: Unknown
  Sequencing primers: 5′ pBABE 5'; 3′ pBABE 3'
Resource information
  A portion of this plasmid was derived from a plasmid made by: Human p62 cDNA was a kind gift from Dr. T. Johansen.
Terms and licenses: Academic/Nonprofit Terms; Industry Terms: Not Available to Industry
Depositor comments: This plasmid contains a T375A mutation within the Sequestosome-1 translation compared to NP_003891.1. The depositor states that this mutation should not affect plasmid function.
How to cite: pBABEpuro-HA-p62-LIR was a gift from Jayanta Debnath (Addgene plasmid # 71306)
